>Addgene plasmid #149547 | pCFD6-NS | addgene full sequence | sequence record 306368 | Addgene NGS Result
TCAATTGTGCTCGGCAACAGTATATTTGTGGTGTGCCAACCAACAACAGATCCAAGCTGGCCGCGGCTCG
ATCCGCTTGCATGCCTGCAGGTCGGAGTACTGTCCTCCGAGCGGAGTACTGTCCTCCGAGCGGAGTACTG
TCCTCCGAGCGGAGTACTGTCCTCCGAGCGGAGTACTGTCCTCCGAGCGGAAGCTTGCATGCCTGCAGGT
CGGAGTACTGTCCTCCGAGCGGAGTACTGTCCTCCGAGCGGAGTACTGTCCTCCGAGCGGAGTACTGTCC
TCCGAGCGGAGTACTGTCCTCCGAGCGGAGACTCTAGCGAGCTCGCCCGGGGATCGAGCGCAGCGGTATA
AAAGGGCGCGGGGTGGCTGAGAGCATCAGTTGTGAATGAATGTTCGAGCCGAGCAGACGTGCCGCTGCCT
TCGTTAATATCCTTTGAATAAGCCAACTTTGAATCACAAGACGCATACCAAACGAATTCGGGCTTTGAGT
GTGTGTAGACATCAAGCATCGGTGGTTCAGTGGTAGAATGCTCGCCTGCCACGCGGGCGGCCCGGGTTCG
ATTCCCGGCCGATGCAGGGTCTTCGAGAAGACCTAACAAAGCACCAGTGGTCTAGTGGTAGAATAGTACC
CTGCCACGGTACAGACCCGGGTTCGATTCCCGGCTGGTGCATCTAGAGGATCTTTGTGAAGGAACCTTAC
TTCTGTGGTGTGACATAATTGGACAAACTACCTACAGAGATTTAAAGCTCTAATTAAAATAACAAATCAA
TTGTTTTATAATATTCGTACGATTCTTTGATTATGTAATAAAATGTGATCATTAGGAAGATTACGAAAAA
TATAAAAAATATGAGTTCTGTGTGTATAACAAATGCTGTAAACGCCACAATTGTGTTTGTTGCAAATAAA
CCCATGATTATTTGATTAAAATTGTTGTTTTCTTTGTTCATAGACAATAGTGTGTTTTGCCTAAACGTGT
ACTGCATAAACTCCATGCGAGTGTATAGCGAGCTAGTGGCTAACGCTTGCCCCACCAAAGTAGATTCGTC
AAAATCCTCAATTTCATCACCCTCCTCCAAGTTTAACATTTGGCCGTCGGAATTAACTTCTAAAGATGCC
ACATAATCTAATAAATGAAATAGAGATTCAAACGTGGCGTCATCGTCCGTTTCGACCATTTCCGAAAAGA
ACTCGGGCATAAACTCTATGATTTCTCTGGACGTGGTGTTGTCGAAACTCTCAAAGTACGCAGTCAGGAA
CGTGCGCGACATGTCGTCGGGAAACTCGCGCGGAAACATTTGGCCACGTAATAAGTGTGCGTTGAATTTA
TTCGCAAAAACATTGCATATTTTCGGCAAAGTAAAATTTTGTTGCATACCTTATCAAAAAATAAGTGCTG
CATACTTTTTAGAGAAACCAAATAATTTTTTATTGCATACCCGTTTTTAATAAAATACATTGCATACCCT
CTTTTAATAAAAAATATTGCATACTTTGACGAAACAAATTTTCGTTGCATACCCAATAAAAGATTATTAT
ATTGCATACCCGTTTTTAATAAAATACATTGCATACCCTCTTTTAATAAAAAATATTGCATACGTTGACG
AAACAAATTTTCGTTGCATACCCAATAAAAGATTATTATATTGCATACCTTTTCTTGCCATACCATTTAG
CCGATCAATTGTGCTCGGCAACAGTATATTTGTGGTGTGCCAACCAACAACGGATCCACTAGTGTCGACG
ATGTAGGTCACAGTCTCGAAGCCGCGGTGCGGGTGCCAGGGCGTGCCCTTGGGCTCCCCGGGCGCGTACT
CCACCTCACCCATCTGGTCCATCATGATGAACGGGTCGAGGTGGCGGTAGTTGATCCCGGCGAACGCGCG
GCGCACCGGGAAGCCCTCGCCCTCGAAACCGCTGGGCGCGGTGGTCACGGTGAGCACGGGACGTGCGACG
GCGTCGGCGGGTGCGGATACGCGGGGCAGCGTCAGCGGGTTCTCGACGGTCACGGCGGGCATGTCGACAC
TAGTTCTAGCCAGCTTTTGTTCCCTTTAGTGAGGGTTAATTTCGAGCTTGGCGTAATCATGGTCATAGCT
GTTTCCTGTGTGAAATTGTTATCCGCTCACAATTCCACACAACATACGAGCCGGAAGCATAAAGTGTAAA
GCCTGGGGTGCCTAATGAGTGAGCTAACTCACATTAATTGCGTTGCGCTCACTGCCCGCTTTCCAGTCGG
GAAACCTGTCGTGCCAGCTGCATTAATGAATCGGCCAACGCGCGGGGAGAGGCGGTTTGCGTATTGGGCG
CTCTTCCGCTTCCTCGCTCACTGACTCGCTGCGCTCGGTCGTTCGGCTGCGGCGAGCGGTATCAGCTCAC
TCAAAGGCGGTAATACGGTTATCCACAGAATCAGGGGATAACGCAGGAAAGAACATGTGAGCAAAAGGCC
AGCAAAAGGCCAGGAACCGTAAAAAGGCCGCGTTGCTGGCGTTTTTCCATAGGCTCCGCCCCCCTGACGA
GCATCACAAAAATCGACGCTCAAGTCAGAGGTGGCGAAACCCGACAGGACTATAAAGATACCAGGCGTTT
CCCCCTGGAAGCTCCCTCGTGCGCTCTCCTGTTCCGACCCTGCCGCTTACCGGATACCTGTCCGCCTTTC
TCCCTTCGGGAAGCGTGGCGCTTTCTCATAGCTCACGCTGTAGGTATCTCAGTTCGGTGTAGGTCGTTCG
CTCCAAGCTGGGCTGTGTGCACGAACCCCCCGTTCAGCCCGACCGCTGCGCCTTATCCGGTAACTATCGT
CTTGAGTCCAACCCGGTAAGACACGACTTATCGCCACTGGCAGCAGCCACTGGTAACAGGATTAGCAGAG
CGAGGTATGTAGGCGGTGCTACAGAGTTCTTGAAGTGGTGGCCTAACTACGGCTACACTAGAAGAACAGT
ATTTGGTATCTGCGCTCTGCTGAAGCCAGTTACCTTCGGAAAAAGAGTTGGTAGCTCTTGATCCGGCAAA
CAAACCACCGCTGGTAGCGGTGGTTTTTTTGTTTGCAAGCAGCAGATTACGCGCAGAAAAAAAGGATCTC
AAGAAGATCCTTTGATCTTTTCTACGGGGTCTGACGCTCAGTGGAACGAAAACTCACGTTAAGGGATTTT
GGTCATGAGATTATCAAAAAGGATCTTCACCTAGATCCTTTTAAATTAAAAATGAAGTTTTAAATCAATC
TAAAGTATATATGAGTAAACTTGGTCTGACAGTTACCAATGCTTAATCAGTGAGGCACCTATCTCAGCGA
TCTGTCTATTTCGTTCATCCATAGTTGCCTGACTCCCCGTCGTGTAGATAACTACGATACGGGAGGGCTT
ACCATCTGGCCCCAGTGCTGCAATGATACCGCGGGACCCACGCTCACCGGCTCCAGATTTATCAGCAATA
AACCAGCCAGCCGGAAGGGCCGAGCGCAGAAGTGGTCCTGCAACTTTATCCGCCTCCATCCAGTCTATTA
ATTGTTGCCGGGAAGCTAGAGTAAGTAGTTCGCCAGTTAATAGTTTGCGCAACGTTGTTGCCATTGCTAC
AGGCATCGTGGTGTCACGCTCGTCGTTTGGTATGGCTTCATTCAGCTCCGGTTCCCAACGATCAAGGCGA
GTTACATGATCCCCCATGTTGTGCAAAAAAGCGGTTAGCTCCTTCGGTCCTCCGATCGTTGTCAGAAGTA
AGTTGGCCGCAGTGTTATCACTCATGGTTATGGCAGCACTGCATAATTCTCTTACTGTCATGCCATCCGT
AAGATGCTTTTCTGTGACTGGTGAGTACTCAACCAAGTCATTCTGAGAATAGTGTATGCGGCGACCGAGT
TGCTCTTGCCCGGCGTCAATACGGGATAATACCGCGCCACATAGCAGAACTTTAAAAGTGCTCATCATTG
GAAAACGTTCTTCGGGGCGAAAACTCTCAAGGATCTTACCGCTGTTGAGATCCAGTTCGATGTAACCCAC
TCGTGCACCCAACTGATCTTCAGCATCTTTTACTTTCACCAGCGTTTCTGGGTGAGCAAAAACAGGAAGG
CAAAATGCCGCAAAAAAGGGAATAAGGGCGACACGGAAATGTTGAATACTCATACTCTTCCTTTTTCAAT
ATTATTGAAGCATTTATCAGGGTTATTGTCTCATGAGCGGATACATATTTGAATGTATTTAGAAAAATAA
ACAAATAGGGGTTCCGCGCACATTTCCCCGAAAAGTGCCACCTAAATTGTAAGCGTTAATATTTTGTTAA
AATTCGCGTTAAATTTTTGTTAAATCAGCTCATTTTTTAACCAATAGGCCGAAATCGGCAAAATCCCTTA
TAAATCAAAAGAATAGACCGAGATAGGGT
[37 nt withheld, positions 4370-4406]
AAAGAACGTGGACTCCAACGTCAAAGG
[49 nt withheld, positions 4434-4482]
T
[91 nt withheld, positions 4484-4574]
G
[124 nt withheld, positions 4576-4699]
CCCATTCGCCATTCAGGCTGCGCAACTGTTGGGAAGGGCGATCGGTGCGGGCCTCTTCGCTATTACGCCA
GCTGGCGAAAGGGGGATGTGCTGCAAGGCGATTAAGTTGGGTAACGCCAGGGTTTTCCCAGTCACGACGT
TGTAAAACGACGGCCAGTGAATTGTAATACGACTCACTATAGGGCGAATTGGGTACGTACCGGGCCCCTA
GTATGTATGTAAGTTAATAAAACCCATTTTTGCGGAAAGTAGATAAAAAAAACATTTTTTTTTTTTACTG
CACTGGATATCATTGAACTTATCTGATCAGTTTTAAATTTACTTCGATCCAAGGGTATTTGATGTACCAG
GTTCTTTCGATTACCTCTCACTCAAAATGACATTCCACTCAAAGTCAGCGCTGTTTGCCTCCTTCTCTGT
CCACAGAAATATCGCCGTCTCTTTCGCCGCTGCGTCCGCTATCTCTTTCGCCACCGTTTGTAGCGTTACG
TAGCGTCAATGTCCGCCTTCAGTTGCATTTTGTCAGCGGTTTCGTGACGAAGCTCCAAGCGGTTTACGCC
ATCAATTAAACACAAAGTGCTGTGCCAAAACTCCTCTCGCTTCTTATTTTTGTTTGTTTTTTGAGTGATT
GGGGTGGTGATTGGTTTTGGGTGGGTAAGCAGGGGAAAGTGTGAAAAATCCCGGCAATGGGCCAAGAGGA
TCAGGAGCTATTAATTCGCGGAGGCAGCAAACACCCATCTGCCGAGCATCTGAACAATGTGAGTAGTACA
TGTGCATACATCTTAAGTTCACTTGATCTATAGGAACTGCGATTGCAACATCAAATTGTCTGCGGCGTGA
GAACTGCGACCCACAAAAATCCCAAACCGCAATTGCACAAACAAATAGTGACACGAAACAGATTATTCTG
GTAGCTGTTCTCGCTATATAAGACAATTTTTGAGATCATATCATGATCAAGACATCTAAAGGCATTCATT
TTCGACTATATTCTTTTTTACAAAAAATATAACAACCAGATATTTTAAGCTGATCCTAGATGCACAAAAA
ATAAATAAAAGTATAAACCTACTTCGTAGGATACTTCGGGGTACTTTTTGTTCGGGGTTAGATGAGCATA
ACGCTTGTAGTTGATATTTGAGATCCCCTATCATTGCAGGGTGACAGCGGAGCGGCTTCGCAGAGCTGCA
TTAACCAGGGCTTCGGGCAGGCCAAAAACTACGGCACGCTCCGGCCACCCAGTCCGCCGGAGGACTCCGG
TTCAGGGAGCGGCCAACTAGCCGAGAACCTCACCTATGCCTGGCACAATATGGACATCTTTGGGGCGGTC
AATCAGCCGGGCTCCGGATGGCGGCAGCTGGTCAACCGGACACGCGGACTATTCTGCAACGAGCGACACA
TACCGGCGCCCAGGAAACATTTGCTCAAGAACGGTGAGTTTCTATTCGCAGTCGGCTGATCTGTGTGAAA
TCTTAATAAAGGGTCCAATTACCAATTTGAAACTCAGTTTGCGGCGTGGCCTATCCGGGCGAACTTTTGG
CCGTGATGGGCAGTTCCGGTGCCGGAAAGACGACCCTGCTGAATGCCCTTGCCTTTCGATCGCCGCAGGG
CATCCAAGTATCGCCATCCGGGATGCGACTGCTCAATGGCCAACCTGTGGACGCCAAGGAGATGCAGGCC
AGGTGCGCCTATGTCCAGCAGGATGACCTCTTTATCGGCTCCCTAACGGCCAGGGAACACCTGATTTTCC
AAGCCATGGTGCGGATGCCACGACATCTGACCTATCGGCAGCGAGTGGCCCGCGTGGATCAGGTGATCCA
GGAGCTTTCGCTCAGCAAATGTCAGCACACGATCATCGGTGTGCCCGGCAGGGTGAAAGGTCTGTCCGGC
GGAGAAAGGAAGCGTCTGGCATTCGCCTCCGAGGCTCTAACCGATCCGCCGCTTCTGATCTGCGATGAGC
CCACCTCCGGACTGGACTCCTTTACCGCCCACAGCGTCGTCCAGGTGCTGAAGAAGCTGTCGCAGAAGGG
CAAGACCGTCATCCTGACCATTCATCAGCCGTCATCCGAGCTGTTTGAGCTCTTTGACAAGATCCTTCTG
ATGGCCGAGGGCAGGGTAGCTTTCTTGGGCACTCCCAGCGAAGCCGTCGACTTCTTTTCCTAGTGAGTTC
GATGTGTTTATTAAGGGTATCTAGTATTACATAACATCTCAACTCCTATCCAGCGTGGGTGCCCAGTGTC
CTACCAACTACAATCCGGCGGACTTTTACGTACAGGTGTTGGCCGTTGTGCCCGGACGGGAGATCGAGTC
CCGTGATCGGATCGCCAAGATATGCGACAATTTTGCCATTAGCAAAGTAGCCCGGGATATGGAGCAGTTG
TTGGCCACCAAAAATCTGGAGAAGCCACTGGAGCAGCCGGAGAATGGGTACACCTACAAGGCCACCTGGT
TCATGCAGTTCCGGGCGGTCCTGTGGCGATCCTGGCTGTCGGTGCTCAAGGAACCACTCCTCGTAAAAGT
GCGACTTATTCAGACAACGGTGAGTGGTTCCAGTGGAAACAAATGATATAACGCTTACAATTCTTGGAAA
CAAATTCGCTAGATTTTAGATAGAATTGCCTGATTCCACACCCTTCTTAGTTTTTTTCAATGAGATGTAT
AGTTTATAGTTTTGCAGAAGATAAATAAATTTCATTTAACTCGCGAATATTAATGAGATGCGAGTAACAT
TTTAATTTGCAGATGGTTGCCATCTTGATTGGCCTCATCTTTTTGGGCCAACAACTCACGCAAGTGGGTG
TGATGAATATCAACGGAGCCATCTTCCTCTTCCTGACCAACATGACCTTTCAAAACGTCTTTGCCACGAT
AAATGTAAGTCATGTTTAGAATACATTTGCATTTCAATAATTTACTAACTTTCTAATGAATCGATTCGAT
TTAGGTGTTCACCTCAGAGCTGCCAGTTTTTATGAGGGAGGCCCGAAGTCGACTTTATCGCTGTGACACA
TACTTTCTGGGCAAAACGATTGCCGAATTGCCGCTTTTTCTCACAGTGCCACTGGTTTTCACGGCGATTG
CCTATCCGATGATCGGACTGCGGGCCGGAGTGCTGCACTTCTTCAACTGCCTGGCGCTGGTCACTCTGGT
GGCCAATGTGTCAACGTCCTTCGGATATCTAATATCCTGCGCCAGCTCCTCGACCTCGATGGCGCTGTCT
GTGGGTCCGCCGGTTATCATACCATTCCTGCTCTTTGGCGGCTTCTTCTTGAACTCGGGCTCGGTGCCAG
TATACCTCAAATGGTTGTCGTACCTCTCATGGTTCCGTTACGCCAACGAGGGTCTGCTGATTAACCAATG
GGCGGACGTGGAGCCGGGCGAAATTAGCTGCACATCGTCGAACACCACGTGCCCCAGTTCGGGCAAGGTC
ATCCTGGAGACGCTTAACTTCTCCGCCGCCGATCTGCCGCTGGACTACGTGGGTCTGGCCATTCTCATCG
TGAGCTTCCGGGTGCTCGCATATCTGGCTCTAAGACTTCGGGCCCGACGCAAGGAGTAGCCGACATATAT
CCGAAATAACTGCTTGTTTTTTTTTTTACCATTATTACCATCGTGTTTACTGTTTATTGCCCCCTCAAAA
AGCTAATGTAATTATATTTGTGCCAATAAAAACAAGATATGACCTATAGAATACAAGTATTTCCCCTTCG
AACATCCCCACAAGTAGACTTTGGATTTGTTTCTAACCAAAAGACTTACACACCTGCATACCTTACATCA
AAAACTCGTTTATCGCTACATAAAACACCGGGATATATTTTTTATATACATACTTTTCAAATCGCGCGCC
CTCTTCATAATTCACCTCCACCACACCACGTTTCGTAGTTGCTCTTTCGCTGTCTCCCACCCGCTCTCCG
CAACACATTCACCTTTTGTTCGACGACCTTGGAGCGACTGTCGTTAGTTCCGCGCGATTCGGTTCGCTCA
AATGGTTCCGAGTGGTTCATTTCGTCTCAATAGAAATTAGTAATAAATATTTGTATGTACAATTTATTTG
CTCCAATATATTTGTATATATTTCCCTCACAGCTATATTTATTCTAATTTAATATTATGACTTTTTAAGG
TAATTTTTTGTGACCTGTTCGGAGTGATTAGCGTTACAATTTGAACTGAAAGTGACATCCAGTGTTTGTT
CCTTGTGTAGATGCATCTCAAAAAAATGGTGGGCATAATAGTGTTGTTTATATATATCAAAAATAACAAC
TATAATAATAAGAATACATTTAATTTAGAAAATGCTTGGATTTCACTGGAACTAGGCTAGCATAACTTCG
TATAATGTATGCTATACGAAGTTATGCTAGCGGATCCTGGCCACGTAATAAGTGTGCGTTGAATTTATTC
GCAAAAACATTGCATATTTTCGGCAAAGTAAAATTTTGTTGCATACCTTATCAAAAAATAAGTGCTGCAT
ACTTTTTAGAGAAACCAAATAATTTTTTATTGCATACCCGTTTTTAATAAAATACATTGCATACCCTCTT
TTAATAAAAAATATTGCATACTTTGACGAAACAAATTTTCGTTGCATACCCAATAAAAGATTATTATATT
GCATACCCGTTTTTAATAAAATACATTGCATACCCTCTTTTAATAAAAAATATTGCATACGTTGACGAAA
CAAATTTTCGTTGCATACCCAATAAAAGATTATTATATTGCATACCTTTTCTTGCCATACCATTTAGCCG
A
Features (pLannotate 1.2.2; 24 found; start..end, strand, type, name):
     75..94      -  misc_feature   MCS (fragment): pUC18/19 multiple cloning site
     93..187     +  protein_bind   5X UAS: five tandem copies of the "ScaI site" 17-mer CGGAGTACTGTCCTCCG, an upstream activating sequence (UAS) that efficiently binds yeast Gal4 (Webster et al., 1988; Pfeiffer et al., 2010) GAL4
    191..212     -  misc_feature   MCS (fragment): pUC18/19 multiple cloning site
    211..305     +  protein_bind   5X UAS: five tandem copies of the "ScaI site" 17-mer CGGAGTACTGTCCTCCG, an upstream activating sequence (UAS) that efficiently binds yeast Gal4 (Webster et al., 1988; Pfeiffer et al., 2010) GAL4
    505..575     +  ncRNA          tRNA: Accession: RF00005 - tRNA
    600..670     +  ncRNA          tRNA: Accession: RF00005 - tRNA
    679..753     +  intron         large T intron (fragment): SV40 (simian virus 40) large T antigen intron
    757..1299    -  CDS            P74 (fragment): PIF0_NPVAC - Experimental evidence at protein level: Swiss-Prot protein existence level 1. Plays an essential role for oral infectivity of occlusion- derived virus (ODV) and functions also in host midgut attachment and fusion by binding to a specific host receptor. From Autographa californica nuclear polyhedrosis virus (AcMNPV).
   1301..1731    +  protein_bind   gypsy insulator: chromatin insulator from Drosophila Su(Hw), CP190, and Mod(mdg4)67.2
   1765..1834    +  protein_bind   attB: attB site for the φC31 integrase (Groth et al., 2000) phage φC31 integrase
   2053..2071    -  promoter       T3 promoter: promoter for bacteriophage T3 RNA polymerase
   2116..2132    -  protein_bind   lac operator: The lac repressor binds to the lac operator to inhibit transcription in E. coli. This inhibition can be relieved by adding lactose or isopropyl-β-D-thiogalactopyranoside (IPTG). lac repressor encoded by lacI
   2140..2170    -  promoter       lac promoter: promoter for the E. coli lac operon
   2185..2206    -  protein_bind   CAP binding site: CAP binding activates transcription in the presence of cAMP. E. coli catabolite activator protein
   2219..2311    -  CDS            lacI (fragment): lac repressor; lacI; The lac repressor binds to the lac operator to inhibit transcription in E. coli. This inhibition can be relieved by adding lactose or isopropyl-β-D-thiogalactopyranoside (IPTG).
   2494..3082    -  rep_origin     ori: high-copy-number ColE1/pMB1/pBR322/pUC origin of replication
   3253..4113    -  CDS            AmpR: β-lactamase; bla; confers resistance to ampicillin, carbenicillin, and related antibiotics
   4114..4218    -  promoter       AmpR promoter: bla
   4271..4699    -  rep_origin     f1 ori (sequence partly withheld): f1 bacteriophage origin of replication; arrow indicates direction of (+) strand synthesis
   4704..4861    -  CDS            lacZα (fragment): LacZα fragment of β-galactosidase; lacZ fragment
   4864..4882    +  promoter       T7 promoter: promoter for bacteriophage T7 RNA polymerase
   4907..9024    +  gene           mini-white: white; This modified version of the white gene lacks part of the first intron.
   9031..9064    -  protein_bind   loxP: Cre-mediated recombination occurs in the 8-bp core sequence (GCATACAT). Cre recombinase
   9077..47      +  protein_bind   gypsy insulator (across the origin): chromatin insulator from Drosophila Su(Hw), CP190, and Mod(mdg4)67.2
