[The description below was written by a language model from this plasmid's Addgene catalogue record and pLannotate feature annotations shown in this document.]
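Description:
pCFD6-NS is a Drosophila CRISPR guide-expression and transgenesis vector derived from pCFD6, designed for Gal4-dependent production of pegRNAs and sgRNAs; "NS" stands for "No Scaffold". It was made by cutting pCFD6 with EcoRI and XbaI and inserting a synthetic fragment by Gibson assembly. That fragment consists of a Drosophila glycine tRNA, a pair of BbsI sites and a rice (Os) glycine tRNA. The feature table shows two 5X UAS blocks upstream of two adjacent tRNA annotations, followed by an SV40 large T intron fragment and a fragment of the baculovirus p74 region, which presumably supplies 3' processing signals.

Guide sequences are cloned between the tRNAs at the BbsI sites. Because the vector carries no built-in guide scaffold, the user supplies the complete RNA, which suits pegRNAs with their 3' extensions. In general, such tRNA-flanked arrays are transcribed as one UAS-driven Pol II transcript, and endogenous tRNA-processing enzymes then release the individual guides. This allows tissue-specific, multiplexed expression under a chosen Gal4 driver.

For fly transgenesis the plasmid has a φC31 attB site for site-specific integration into attP landing sites. Gypsy insulators flank the expression cassette, and a loxP site is also present. The two sources disagree on the fly marker: the catalogue lists vermillion+ selection, whereas the automated annotation labels the roughly 4 kb marker region as mini-white. The record does not resolve this, and the annotation may be a mis-call.

In E. coli the plasmid is maintained at high copy through a ColE1/pUC origin with ampicillin resistance. An f1 origin and remnants of lac, T3 and T7 elements come from the cloning backbone.
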