Addgene plasmid #149547: pCFD6-NS
Purpose: Expression of pegRNA(s) and sgRNA(s) under control of UAS promoter. NS stands for "No Scaffold". Can be used to generate transgenic flies with vermillion+ selection.
Depositing lab: Norbert Perrimon.
Backbone
  Vector backbone: pCFD6
  Backbone manufacturer: Fillip Port
  Modifications to backbone: pCFD6 was digested with EcoRI/XbaI. A new insert (BbsI/BbsI) added by Gibson cloning a gBlock fragment.
  Vector type: Insect Expression, CRISPR
  Selectable markers: vermillion+
Growth in bacteria
  Bacterial resistance: Ampicillin, 100 μg/mL
  Growth temperature: 37°C
  Growth strain: DH5alpha
  Copy number: High Copy
Gene/Insert
  Gene/Insert name: Dm gly tRNA, BbsI/BbsI, Os gly tRNA
  Species: Synthetic
  Cloning method: Gibson Cloning
  Sequencing primers: 5′ GAATGAATGTTCGAGCCGAGC; 3′ ttagagctttaaatctctgtaggtag
Terms and licenses: Academic/Nonprofit Terms; Industry Terms: Not Available to Industry
How to cite: pCFD6-NS was a gift from Norbert Perrimon (Addgene plasmid # 149547)
